Addgene plasmid #208671: pAAV-EFS-DIO-GRAB_NTS1.0
Purpose: Expresses the genetically-encoded fluorescent neurotensin (NTS) sensor GRAB_NTS1.0 in a cre-dependent manner
Depositing lab: Yulong Li. Depositing organization: Peking University. Publication: A tool kit of highly selective and sensitive genetically encoded neuropeptide sensors. Wang H, Qian T, Zhao Y, Zhuo Y, Wu C, Osakada T, Chen P, Chen Z, Ren H, Yan Y, Geng L, Fu S, Mei L, Li G, Wu L, Jiang Y, Qian W, Zhang L, Peng W, Xu M, Hu J, Jiang M, Chen L, Tang C, Zhu Y, Lin D, Zhou JN, Li Y. Science. 2023 Nov 17;382(6672):eabq8173. doi: 10.1126/science.abq8173. Epub 2023 Nov 17. PubMed 37972184.
Backbone
  Vector backbone: pAAV
  Backbone size w/o insert (bp): 4322
  Vector type: AAV
Growth in bacteria
  Bacterial resistance: Ampicillin, 100 μg/mL
  Growth temperature: 37°C
  Growth strain: NEB Stable
  Copy number: High Copy
Gene/Insert
  Gene/Insert name: GPCR activation based neurotensin (NTS) sensor GRAB_NTS1.0 (alt names: GRAB_NTS1.0; NTS1.0)
  Species: H. sapiens (human)
  Insert size (bp): 2127
  Promoter: EFS
  Cloning method: Gibson Cloning
  Sequencing primers: 3′ CATTAAAGCAGCGTATCC
Terms and licenses: Academic/Nonprofit Terms; Industry Terms: Not Available to Industry
Depositor comments: Please visit https://www.biorxiv.org/content/10.1101/2022.03.26.485911v1 for bioRxiv preprint.
How to cite: pAAV-EFS-DIO-GRAB_NTS1.0 was a gift from Yulong Li (Addgene plasmid # 208671 ; http://n2t.net/addgene:208671 ; RRID:Addgene_208671)
