[The description below was written by a language model from this plasmid's Addgene catalogue record and pLannotate feature annotations shown in this document.]
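Description:
pAAV-EFS-DIO-GRAB_NTS1.0 is an AAV transfer plasmid for Cre-dependent expression of GRAB_NTS1.0, a genetically encoded green fluorescent sensor for the neuropeptide neurotensin. It is built on a pAAV backbone and propagated in bacteria through a high-copy ColE1/pUC-type origin with ampicillin selection (AmpR with its own promoter). An f1 origin is also present. The sequenced record is about 6.7 kb. The expression cassette lies between AAV2 inverted terminal repeats, which allow it to be packaged into recombinant AAV particles. The downstream ITR is annotated in full, whereas the upstream one is detected only as short fragments, which may simply reflect how difficult these repeats are to sequence and annotate.

Transcription is driven by the short EF-1α core (EFS) promoter, a compact ubiquitous promoter that conserves AAV packaging capacity. The sensor coding sequence sits in reverse orientation relative to the promoter, between oppositely oriented lox2272 and loxP pairs. This is a double-floxed inverted (DIO/FLEx) arrangement, in which Cre recombinase irreversibly flips the cassette into the sense orientation, so the sensor is made only in Cre-expressing cells. The open reading frame starts with a mouse Igκ leader peptide to promote membrane targeting. It continues with human neurotensin receptor 1 (NTSR1) sequence and an EGFP-derived module annotated as cEGFP, consistent with the GRAB design in which ligand-induced receptor conformational change alters fluorescence. A WPRE and the human growth hormone polyadenylation signal follow the floxed region to enhance transcript stability and processing. The construct is intended for producing AAV to monitor neurotensin dynamics in genetically defined cell populations.
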