Features (pLannotate 1.2.2; 24 found; start..end, strand, type, name):
    233..260     +  repeat_region  AAV2 ITR (fragment): inverted terminal repeat of adeno-associated virus serotype 2 inverted
    289..316     +  repeat_region  AAV2 ITR (fragment): inverted terminal repeat of adeno-associated virus serotype 2 inverted
    372..583     +  promoter       EF-1α core promoter: core promoter for human elongation factor EF-1α
    602..635     +  protein_bind   lox2272: Cre-mediated recombination occurs in the 8-bp core sequence (GGATACTT). lox2272 sites are compatible with each other, but incompatible with loxP or loxN sites (Lee and Saito, 1988). Cre recombinase
    636..685     -  intron         β-globin intron (fragment): internally truncated intron from human β-globin
    686..719     +  protein_bind   loxP: Cre-mediated recombination occurs in the 8-bp core sequence (GCATACAT). Cre recombinase
   1147..1869    -  CDS            cEGFP: cEGFP is a basic (constitutively fluorescent) green fluorescent protein published in 2008, derived from Aequorea victoria.
   1945..2760    -  CDS            NTSR1 (fragment): NTR1_HUMAN - Also known as NTRR. Experimental evidence at protein level: Swiss-Prot protein existence level 1. G-protein coupled receptor for the tridecapeptide neurotensin (NTS) (PubMed:8381365, PubMed:21725197, PubMed:23140271). Signaling is effected via G proteins that activate a phosphatidylinositol-calcium second messenger system. Signaling leads to the activation of downstream MAP kinases and protects cells against apoptosis (PubMed:21725197). From Homo sapiens (Human).
   2775..2792    -  protein_bind   attB1 (fragment): mutant version of attB; core recombination site for the Gateway® BP reaction BP Clonase™
   2794..2856    -  sig_peptide    Igκ leader: leader sequence from mouse immunoglobulin κ light chain
   2869..2902    -  protein_bind   lox2272: Cre-mediated recombination occurs in the 8-bp core sequence (GGATACTT). lox2272 sites are compatible with each other, but incompatible with loxP or loxN sites (Lee and Saito, 1988). Cre recombinase
   2903..2952    -  intron         β-globin intron (fragment): internally truncated intron from human β-globin
   2953..2986    -  protein_bind   loxP: Cre-mediated recombination occurs in the 8-bp core sequence (GCATACAT). Cre recombinase
   2987..3011    +  misc_feature   MCS (fragment): pBluescript multiple cloning site
   3011..3599    +  misc_feature   WPRE: woodchuck hepatitis virus posttranscriptional regulatory element
   3631..4107    +  polyA_signal   hGH poly(A) signal: human growth hormone polyadenylation signal
   4147..4287    +  repeat_region  AAV2 ITR: inverted terminal repeat of adeno-associated virus serotype 2 inverted
   4292..4343    -  misc_feature   bom (fragment): basis of mobility region from pBR322
   4362..4817    +  rep_origin     f1 ori (sequence partly withheld): f1 bacteriophage origin of replication; arrow indicates direction of (+) strand synthesis
   4818..4867    -  misc_feature   bom (fragment): basis of mobility region from pBR322
   4969..5004    -  CDS            rop (fragment): Rop protein, which maintains plasmids at low copy number; rop
   5099..5203    +  promoter       AmpR promoter: bla
   5204..6064    +  CDS            AmpR: β-lactamase; bla; confers resistance to ampicillin, carbenicillin, and related antibiotics
   6235..160     +  rep_origin     ori (across the origin): high-copy-number ColE1/pMB1/pBR322/pUC origin of replication
>Addgene plasmid #208671 | pAAV-EFS-DIO-GRAB_NTS1.0 | addgene full sequence | sequence record 412151 | Addgene NGS Result
GGACAGGTATCCGGTAAGCGGCAGGGTCGGAACAGGAGAGCGCACGAGGGAGCTTCCAGGGGGAAACGCC
TGGTATCTTTATAGTCCTGTCGGGTTTCGCCACCTCTGACTTGAGCGTCGATTTTTGTGATGCTCGTCAG
GGGGGCGGAGCCTATGGAAAAACGCCAGCAACGCGGCCTTTTTACGGTTCCTGGCCTTTTGCTGGCCTTT
TGCTCACATGTCCTGCAGGCAGCTGCGCGCTCGCTCGCTCACTGAGGCCGCCCGGGCGTCGGGCGACCTT
TGGTCGCCCGGCCTCAGTGAGCGAGCGAGCGCGCAGAGAGGGAGTGGCCAACTCCATCACTAGGGGTTCC
TGCGGCCGCACGCGTAAGCTTGGGCAGAGCGCACATCGCCCACAGTCCCCGAGAAGTTGGGGGGAGGGGT
CGGCAATTGAACCGGTGCCTAGAGAAGGTGGCGCGGGGTAAACTGGGAAAGTGATGTCGTGTACTGGCTC
CGCCTTTTTCCCGAGGGTGGGGGAGAACCGTATATAAGTGCAGTAGTCGCCGTGAACGTTCTTTTTCGCA
ACGGGTTTGCCGCCAGAACACAGTCTAGAGTCGACTCCGGAATAACTTCGTATAGGATACTTTATACGAA
GTTATGCAGAATGGTAGCTGGATTGTAGCTGCTATTAGCAATATGAAACCTCTTAATAACTTCGTATAGC
ATACATTATACGAAGTTATGGCGCATATGCTAGTACAGCGTCTCGCGGGTGGCATTGCTGGAGAGGGTGT
GGTTGCTGGACACGCTGTCGGCCTTCCTCGAGAAGGCTGGCCTCTTCCTCCTGCGCCGCCACACCGGGCA
GAGGCAGGCCAGTGTGGCCAGGAAGATGTGGCGGAAGTTGGCAGAGACGAGGTTGTACAGGATGGGGTTG
ATGGTGGAGCTGACGTAGAAGAGTGCGTTGGTCACCATGTAGAAGTAGTGGTAGAAGTCATAGAGGAACG
GAGTCCACTGCTCATCCGAGATGTAGCAGAACATGAGGCGCCGCACGTGGTAGGGCAGCCAGCAGACCAC
AAAGGCGATGACCACTGCACGTAGGACGCGCACGCCGTGCCGCAGGGCCTGGACCCTATTAGGCTCCCGC
CCGCGCCAGCGTGCTGCTGCTCCGGTGTTGTACTCCAGCTTGTGCCCCAGGATGTTGCCGTCCTCCTTGA
AGTCGATGCCCTTCAGCTCGATGCGGTTCACCAGGGTGTCGCCCTCGAACTTCACCTCGGCGCGGGTCTT
GTAGTTGCCGTCGTCCTTGAAGAAGATGGTGCGCTCCTGGATGTAGCCTTCGGGCATGGCGGACTTGAAG
AAGTCGTGCTGCTTCATGTGGTCGGGGTAGCGGCTGAAGCACTGCACGCCGTAGGTCAGGGTGGTCACGA
GGGTGGGCCAGGGCACGGGCAGCTTGCCGGTGGTGCAGATGAACTTCAGGGTCAGCTTGCCCTCGGTGGC
ATCGCCCTCACCCTCGCCGCCCACGCTGAACTTGTGGCCGTTTACGTCGCCGTCCAGCTCGACCAGGATG
GGCACCACCCCGGTGAACAGCTCCTCGCCCTTTCTCACCATGCTCCCTCCGGTACCGCCCTTGTACAGCT
CGTCCATGCCCCAAGTGATCCCGGCGGCGGTCACGAACTCCAGCAGGACCATGTGATCGCGCTTCTCGTT
GGGGTCTTTCGAAAGTTTGGACTGCACGCTCAGGTAGTGGTTGTCGGGCAGCAGCACGGGGCCGTCGCCG
ATGGGGGTGTTCTGCTGGTAGTGGTAGGCGAGCTGCACGCCGCCGTCCTCGATGTTGTGGCGGATATTGA
ACGCCGCCTTGATGCCGTTCTTCTGCTTGTCGGCCTTGATATAGACGTTTCCTCCCTCCTCCAGGTCCAG
CGCGTCGGTGTCGCGCGGCCCGGCCGGCGCGGGCTCGCCAGGGGCGCCGTTGAGCTGCTCGGCCGCCTGG
CGTACCATGACGGTCAGCTTGTTGGCGATGATGGTGTTCAGGACCGAGATGACCACCATGGGGAATATGA
AGGACATGAAGGTGTTGACCTGTATGACGACCTTGACGGTGGCAGTGTGGATGGTGGGGGTGCACACCAG
GCCGCCGGCGTGCTGGCCGTCGGCGCTGCGGTTCTGCTCGCCCATGGTGAACAGCATAGGCACCGCCAGC
AGGGCCGAGGCGAGCCAGATGGCGCTGATGAACTTCTTGGTGCGGCTTCGGGACATGAGGGTCTTGGCCT
TGAAGGGGTGGCAGATGGCCAGGTAGCGCTCCACACTCAGGCTGGCCACGTTGAGGGCCGTGGCGTAGGT
GCAGGCGTCGCGCAGGAAGTAGTAGCCGCGGCAGCCGGCGTCGCCGAAGGCCCAGGGGTGGTGCACCCAG
ATGAAGTTGTACAGCTCCACGGGCATGGCCAGCAGCAGGGTGAGCAGGTCGGACAGCGCCAGGCTGCCCA
GGTGGTAATGCACCGTGCTCTGCAGGCTCTGCAGCGACTTCTTCCGCGCCAGCGTGAACGCCGTCACCGT
GTTGCCCACCGTGCCCACCACGAAGAGCGCCAGGTACACGGCGGTCACCAGCACCTTGGAGTAGATGTCG
GTGTTCACGTCCAGCTCGCTGCTGGGTGCCGCCAGGACGCGCTCCGACGCGTTGCCCGAAGCGTTGCCGA
AGCCCGGGGCCAGCAGCGCCTCCTCCAGTCCGGCCTGCGCCCGCTGGAAGGGGTCGGCGGCCGGCGTGCC
CGGGGTTCCCGGCGCGGAGCTGTTGAGGCGACCGGTGGTGCCAACTTTTTTGTACAAACTTGTGTCACCA
GTGGAACCTGGAACCCAGAGCAGCAGTACCCATAGCAGGAGTGTGTCTGTCTCCATGGTGGCGCTAGCAT
AACTTCGTATAAAGTATCCTATACGAAGTTATTTGCCTTAACCCAGAAATTATCACTGTTATTCTTTAGA
ATGGTGCAAAGAATAACTTCGTATAATGTATGCTATACGAAGTTATGAATTCGATATCAAGCTTATCGAT
AATCAACCTCTGGATTACAAAATTTGTGAAAGATTGACTGGTATTCTTAACTATGTTGCTCCTTTTACGC
TATGTGGATACGCTGCTTTAATGCCTTTGTATCATGCTATTGCTTCCCGTATGGCTTTCATTTTCTCCTC
CTTGTATAAATCCTGGTTGCTGTCTCTTTATGAGGAGTTGTGGCCCGTTGTCAGGCAACGTGGCGTGGTG
TGCACTGTGTTTGCTGACGCAACCCCCACTGGTTGGGGCATTGCCACCACCTGTCAGCTCCTTTCCGGGA
CTTTCGCTTTCCCCCTCCCTATTGCCACGGCGGAACTCATCGCCGCCTGCCTTGCCCGCTGCTGGACAGG
GGCTCGGCTGTTGGGCACTGACAATTCCGTGGTGTTGTCGGGGAAATCATCGTCCTTTCCTTGGCTGCTC
GCCTATGTTGCCACCTGGATTCTGCGCGGGACGTCCTTCTGCTACGTCCCTTCGGCCCTCAATCCAGCGG
ACCTTCCTTCCCGCGGCCTGCTGCCGGCTCTGCGGCCTCTTCCGCGTCTTCGCCTTCGCCCTCAGACGAG
TCGGATCTCCCTTTGGGCCGCCTCCCCGCATCGATACCGAGCGCTGCTCGAGAGATCTACGGGTGGCATC
CCTGTGACCCCTCCCCAGTGCCTCTCCTGGCCCTGGAAGTTGCCACTCCAGTGCCCACCAGCCTTGTCCT
AATAAAATTAAGTTGCATCATTTTGTCTGACTAGGTGTCCTTCTATAATATTATGGGGTGGAGGGGGGTG
GTATGGAGCAAGGGGCAAGTTGGGAAGACAACCTGTAGGGCCTGCGGGGTCTATTGGGAACCAAGCTGGA
GTGCAGTGGCACAATCTTGGCTCACTGCAATCTCCGCCTCCTGGGTTCAAGCGATTCTCCTGCCTCAGCC
TCCCGAGTTGTTGGGATTCCAGGCATGCATGACCAGGCTCAGCTAATTTTTGTTTTTTTGGTAGAGACGG
GGTTTCACCATATTGGCCAGGCTGGTCTCCAACTCCTAATCTCAGGTGATCTACCCACCTTGGCCTCCCA
AATTGCTGGGATTACAGGCGTGAACCACTGCTCCCTTCCCTGTCCTTCTGATTTTGTAGGTAACCACGTG
CGGACCGAGCGGCCGCAGGAACCCCTAGTGATGGAGTTGGCCACTCCCTCTCTGCGCGCTCGCTCGCTCA
CTGAGGCCGGGCGACCAAAGGTCGCCCGACGCCCGGGCTTTGCCCGGGCGGCCTCAGTGAGCGAGCGAGC
GCGCAGCTGCCTGCAGGGGCGCCTGATGCGGTATTTTCTCCTTACGCATCTGTGCGGTATTTCACACCGC
ATA
[95 nt withheld, positions 4344-4438]
T
[46 nt withheld, positions 4440-4485]
C
[141 nt withheld, positions 4487-4627]
CCTTTGACGTTGGAGTCCACGTTCTTT
[37 nt withheld, positions 4655-4691]
ACTCTATCTCGGGCTATTCTTTTGATTTATAAGGGATTTTGCCGATTTCGGTCTATTGGTTAAAAAATGA
GCTGATTTAACAAAAATTTAACGCGAATTTTAACAAAATATTAACGTTTACAATTTTATGGTGCACTCTC
AGTACAATCTGCTCTGATGCCGCATAGTTAAGCCAGCCCCGACACCCGCCAACACCCGCTGACGCGCCCT
GACGGGCTTGTCTGCTCCCGGCATCCGCTTACAGACAAGCTGTGACCGTCTCCGGGAGCTGCATGTGTCA
GAGGTTTTCACCGTCATCACCGAAACGCGCGAGACGAAAGGGCCTCGTGATACGCCTATTTTTATAGGTT
AATGTCATGATAATAATGGTTTCTTAGACGTCAGGTGGCACTTTTCGGGGAAATGTGCGCGGAACCCCTA
TTTGTTTATTTTTCTAAATACATTCAAATATGTATCCGCTCATGAGACAATAACCCTGATAAATGCTTCA
ATAATATTGAAAAAGGAAGAGTATGAGTATTCAACATTTCCGTGTCGCCCTTATTCCCTTTTTTGCGGCA
TTTTGCCTTCCTGTTTTTGCTCACCCAGAAACGCTGGTGAAAGTAAAAGATGCTGAAGATCAGTTGGGTG
CACGAGTGGGTTACATCGAACTGGATCTCAACAGCGGTAAGATCCTTGAGAGTTTTCGCCCCGAAGAACG
TTTTCCAATGATGAGCACTTTTAAAGTTCTGCTATGTGGCGCGGTATTATCCCGTATTGACGCCGGGCAA
GAGCAACTCGGTCGCCGCATACACTATTCTCAGAATGACTTGGTTGAGTACTCACCAGTCACAGAAAAGC
ATCTTACGGATGGCATGACAGTAAGAGAATTATGCAGTGCTGCCATAACCATGAGTGATAACACTGCGGC
CAACTTACTTCTGACAACGATCGGAGGACCGAAGGAGCTAACCGCTTTTTTGCACAACATGGGGGATCAT
GTAACTCGCCTTGATCGTTGGGAACCGGAGCTGAATGAAGCCATACCAAACGACGAGCGTGACACCACGA
TGCCTGTAGCAATGGCAACAACGTTGCGCAAACTATTAACTGGCGAACTACTTACTCTAGCTTCCCGGCA
ACAATTAATAGACTGGATGGAGGCGGATAAAGTTGCAGGACCACTTCTGCGCTCGGCCCTTCCGGCTGGC
TGGTTTATTGCTGATAAATCTGGAGCCGGTGAGCGTGGGTCTCGCGGTATCATTGCAGCACTGGGGCCAG
ATGGTAAGCCCTCCCGTATCGTAGTTATCTACACGACGGGGAGTCAGGCAACTATGGATGAACGAAATAG
ACAGATCGCTGAGATAGGTGCCTCACTGATTAAGCATTGGTAACTGTCAGACCAAGTTTACTCATATATA
CTTTAGATTGATTTAAAACTTCATTTTTAATTTAAAAGGATCTAGGTGAAGATCCTTTTTGATAATCTCA
TGACCAAAATCCCTTAACGTGAGTTTTCGTTCCACTGAGCGTCAGACCCCGTAGAAAAGATCAAAGGATC
TTCTTGAGATCCTTTTTTTCTGCGCGTAATCTGCTGCTTGCAAACAAAAAAACCACCGCTACCAGCGGTG
GTTTGTTTGCCGGATCAAGAGCTACCAACTCTTTTTCCGAAGGTAACTGGCTTCAGCAGAGCGCAGATAC
CAAATACTGTTCTTCTAGTGTAGCCGTAGTTAGGCCACCACTTCAAGAACTCTGTAGCACCGCCTACATA
CCTCGCTCTGCTAATCCTGTTACCAGTGGCTGCTGCCAGTGGCGATAAGTCGTGTCTTACCGGGTTGGAC
TCAAGACGATAGTTACCGGATAAGGCGCAGCGGTCGGGCTGAACGGGGGGTTCGTGCACACAGCCCAGCT
TGGAGCGAACGACCTACACCGAACTGAGATACCTACAGCGTGAGCTATGAGAAAGCGCCACGCTTCCCGA
AGGGAGAAAGGC
