>Addgene plasmid #208671 | pAAV-EFS-DIO-GRAB_NTS1.0 | depositor partial sequence | sequence record 406508 | GRAB_NTS1.0
ATGGAGACAGACACACTCCTGCTATGGGTACTGCTGCTCTGGGTTCCAGGTTCCACTGGTGACACAAGTT
TGTACAAAAAAGTTGGCACCACCGGTCGCCTCAACAGCTCCGCGCCGGGAACCCCGGGCACGCCGGCCGC
CGACCCCTTCCAGCGGGCGCAGGCCGGACTGGAGGAGGCGCTGCTGGCCCCGGGCTTCGGCAACGCTTCG
GGCAACGCGTCGGAGCGCGTCCTGGCGGCACCCAGCAGCGAGCTGGACGTGAACACCGACATCTACTCCA
AGGTGCTGGTGACCGCCGTGTACCTGGCGCTCTTCGTGGTGGGCACGGTGGGCAACACGGTGACGGCGTT
CACGCTGGCGCGGAAGAAGTCGCTGCAGAGCCTGCAGAGCACGGTGCATTACCACCTGGGCAGCCTGGCG
CTGTCCGACCTGCTCACCCTGCTGCTGGCCATGCCCGTGGAGCTGTACAACTTCATCTGGGTGCACCACC
CCTGGGCCTTCGGCGACGCCGGCTGCCGCGGCTACTACTTCCTGCGCGACGCCTGCACCTACGCCACGGC
CCTCAACGTGGCCAGCCTGAGTGTGGAGCGCTACCTGGCCATCTGCCACCCCTTCAAGGCCAAGACCCTC
ATGTCCCGAAGCCGCACCAAGAAGTTCATCAGCGCCATCTGGCTCGCCTCGGCCCTGCTGGCGGTGCCTA
TGCTGTTCACCATGGGCGAGCAGAACCGCAGCGCCGACGGCCAGCACGCCGGCGGCCTGGTGTGCACCCC
CACCATCCACACTGCCACCGTCAAGGTCGTCATACAGGTCAACACCTTCATGTCCTTCATATTCCCCATG
GTGGTCATCTCGGTCCTGAACACCATCATCGCCAACAAGCTGACCGTCATGGTACGCCAGGCGGCCGAGC
AGCTCAACGGCGCCCCTGGCGAGCCCGCGCCGGCCGGGCCGCGCGACACCGACGCGCTGGACCTGGAGGA
GGGAGGAAACGTCTATATCAAGGCCGACAAGCAGAAGAACGGCATCAAGGCGGCGTTCAATATCCGCCAC
AACATCGAGGACGGCGGCGTGCAGCTCGCCTACCACTACCAGCAGAACACCCCCATCGGCGACGGCCCCG
TGCTGCTGCCCGACAACCACTACCTGAGCGTGCAGTCCAAACTTTCGAAAGACCCCAACGAGAAGCGCGA
TCACATGGTCCTGCTGGAGTTCGTGACCGCCGCCGGGATCACTTGGGGCATGGACGAGCTGTACAAGGGC
GGTACCGGAGGGAGCATGGTGAGAAAGGGCGAGGAGCTGTTCACCGGGGTGGTGCCCATCCTGGTCGAGC
TGGACGGCGACGTAAACGGCCACAAGTTCAGCGTGGGCGGCGAGGGTGAGGGCGATGCCACCGAGGGCAA
GCTGACCCTGAAGTTCATCTGCACCACCGGCAAGCTGCCCGTGCCCTGGCCCACCCTCGTGACCACCCTG
ACCTACGGCGTGCAGTGCTTCAGCCGCTACCCCGACCACATGAAGCAGCACGACTTCTTCAAGTCCGCCA
TGCCCGAAGGCTACATCCAGGAGCGCACCATCTTCTTCAAGGACGACGGCAACTACAAGACCCGCGCCGA
GGTGAAGTTCGAGGGCGACACCCTGGTGAACCGCATCGAGCTGAAGGGCATCGACTTCAAGGAGGACGGC
AACATCCTGGGGCACAAGCTGGAGTACAACACCGGAGCAGCAGCACGCTGGCGCGGGCGGGAGCCTAATA
GGGTCCAGGCCCTGCGGCACGGCGTGCGCGTCCTACGTGCAGTGGTCATCGCCTTTGTGGTCTGCTGGCT
GCCCTACCACGTGCGGCGCCTCATGTTCTGCTACATCTCGGATGAGCAGTGGACTCCGTTCCTCTATGAC
TTCTACCACTACTTCTACATGGTGACCAACGCACTCTTCTACGTCAGCTCCACCATCAACCCCATCCTGT
ACAACCTCGTCTCTGCCAACTTCCGCCACATCTTCCTGGCCACACTGGCCTGCCTCTGCCCGGTGTGGCG
GCGCAGGAGGAAGAGGCCAGCCTTCTCGAGGAAGGCCGACAGCGTGTCCAGCAACCACACCCTCTCCAGC
AATGCCACCCGCGAGACGCTGTACTAG
